Addgene plasmid #147861: pAc5.1B-EGFP-DmNot1-RNFtoAAA-dsRNAres_W
Purpose: Insect Expression of DmNot1-RNFtoAAA-dsRNAres
Depositing lab: Elisa Izaurralde. Depositing organization: Max Planck Institute for Developmental Biology. Publication: A DDX6-CNOT1 complex and W-binding pockets in CNOT9 reveal direct links between miRNA target recognition and silencing. Chen Y, Boland A, Kuzuoglu-Ozturk D, Bawankar P, Loh B, Chang CT, Weichenrieder O, Izaurralde E. Mol Cell. 2014 Jun 5;54(5):737-50. doi: 10.1016/j.molcel.2014.03.034. Epub 2014 Apr 24. PubMed 24768540.
Backbone
  Vector backbone: Unknown
  Vector type: Insect Expression
Growth in bacteria
  Bacterial resistance: Ampicillin, 100 μg/mL
  Growth temperature: 37°C
  Growth strain: DH5alpha
  Copy number: Low Copy
Gene/Insert
  Gene/Insert name: DmNot1-RNFtoAAA-dsRNAres
  Species: D. melanogaster (fly)
  Mutation: 10 silent mutations and two non silent N605S, K759M compared to the sequence given by NCBI: NM_001103772.2.
  Entrez Gene: Not1 (a.k.a. Dmel_CG34407, CG1874, CG1884, CG34407, Dmel\CG34407, Dmel_CG1874, Dmel_CG1884, NOT, NOT1, anon-EST:Liang-1.29, anon-WO0118547.221, clone 1.29, not1)
  Cloning method: Unknown
Terms and licenses: Academic/Nonprofit Terms; Industry Terms: Not Available to Industry
Depositor comments: Plasmids from this collection were made available to the research community and donated after the lab closed. Please note that the sequence provided by the depositing laboratory may be theoretical/predicted or based on Sanger sequencing results. There may be discrepancies between sequencing results obtained by Addgene and the depositor sequence. If an Addgene verified sequence is not available, please contact before placing your order to request that our lab fully sequence the plasmid.
How to cite: pAc5.1B-EGFP-DmNot1-RNFtoAAA-dsRNAres_W was a gift from Elisa Izaurralde (Addgene plasmid # 147861 ; http://n2t.net/addgene:147861 ; RRID:Addgene_147861)
