[The description below was written by a language model from this plasmid's Addgene catalogue record and pLannotate feature annotations shown in this document.]
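Description:
pAc5.1B-EGFP-DmNot1-RNFtoAAA-dsRNAres_W is a 13.6 kb insect expression plasmid for producing a GFP-tagged mutant of Drosophila melanogaster Not1, the scaffold subunit of the CCR4-NOT deadenylase complex. The catalogue lists the backbone as unknown, but the name and annotated features point to a pAc5.1-type vector. The constitutive Drosophila actin 5C (Ac5) promoter sits directly upstream of an EGFP coding sequence. A long unannotated stretch of roughly 7.5 kb follows, which presumably holds the Not1 open reading frame fused to the C-terminus of EGFP. A vector-derived V5 epitope sequence and an SV40 polyadenylation signal lie downstream; the record does not show whether the V5 tag is translated in frame or preceded by a stop codon. In bacteria the plasmid is maintained through a ColE1/pUC-type origin and selected with ampicillin via the bla gene and its promoter. The repository lists it as low copy despite this origin. The short SV40 large T antigen and tetracycline resistance fragments appear to be non-functional backbone remnants.

The insert name indicates two engineered properties. "RNFtoAAA" denotes substitution of an Arg-Asn-Phe motif with alanines, although the record does not give the residue positions or the interaction this is meant to disrupt. "dsRNAres" indicates that the coding sequence has been made resistant to a dsRNA. The record lists ten silent mutations, some of which may underlie this resistance, plus two non-silent differences (N605S and K759M) relative to the reference transcript. Such a design suits complementation experiments in cultured fly cells, where endogenous Not1 is depleted by RNAi and replaced with the tagged mutant. The associated study concerns CNOT1 complexes in miRNA-mediated silencing.
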