Features (pLannotate 1.2.2; 9 found; start..end, strand, type, name):
     56..2568    +  promoter       Ac5 promoter: Drosophila melanogaster actin 5C promoter
   2588..3304    +  CDS            EGFP: EGFP is a basic (constitutively fluorescent) green fluorescent protein published in 1996, derived from Aequorea victoria. It is reported to be a rapidly-maturing weak dimer with moderate acid sensitivity.
  10860..10901   +  CDS            V5 tag: epitope tag from simian virus 5
  11001..11135   -  polyA_signal   SV40 poly(A) signal: SV40 polyadenylation signal
  11158..11242   -  CDS            large T antigen (fragment): large T antigen from SV40 (simian virus 40)
  11243..11713   +  CDS            TcR (fragment): tetracycline efflux protein; tet; confers resistance to tetracycline
  11757..12345   -  rep_origin     ori: high-copy-number ColE1/pMB1/pBR322/pUC origin of replication
  12516..13376   -  CDS            AmpR: β-lactamase; bla; confers resistance to ampicillin, carbenicillin, and related antibiotics
  13377..13481   -  promoter       AmpR promoter: bla
>Addgene plasmid #147861 | pAc5.1B-EGFP-DmNot1-RNFtoAAA-dsRNAres_W | depositor full sequence | sequence record 290308 | Full Sequence
CTTCAAGGAATTAATTCTATATTCTAAAAACACAAATGATACTTCTAAAAAAAATCATGAATGGCATCAA
CTCTGAATCAAATCTTTGCAGATGCACCTACTTCTCATTTCCACTGTCACATCATTTTTCCAGATCTCGC
TGCCTGTTATGTGGCCCACAAACCAAGACACGTTTTATGGCCATTAAAGCTGGCTGATCGTCGCCAAACA
CCAAATACATATCAATATGTACATTCGAGAAAGAAGCGATCAAAGAAGCGTCTTCGGGCGAGTAGGAGAA
TGCGGAGGAGAAGGAGAACGAGCTGATCTAGTATCTCTCCACAATCCAATGCCAACTGACCAACTGGCCA
TATTCGGAGCAATTTGAAGCCAATTTCCATCGCCTGGCGATCGCTCCATTCTTGGCTATATGTTTTTCAC
CGTTCCCGGGGCCATTTTCAAAGACTCGTCGGTAAGATAAGATTGTGTCACTCGCTGTCTCTCTTCATTT
GTCGAAGAATGCTGAGGAATTTCGCGATGACGTCGGCGAGTATTTTGAAGAATGAGAATAATTTGTATTT
ATACGAAAATCAGTTAGTGGAATTTTCTACAAAAACATGTTATCTATAGATAATTTTGTTGCAAAATATG
TTGACTATGACAAAGATTGTATGTATATACCTTTAATGTATTCTCATTTTCTTATGTATTTATAATGGCA
ATGATGATACTGATGATATTTTAAGATGATGCCAGACCACAGGCTGATTTCTGCGTCTTTTGCCGAACGC
AGTGCATGTGCGGTTGTTGTTTTTTGGAATAGTTTCAATTTTCGGACTGTCCGCTTTGATTTCAGTTTCT
TGGCTTATTCAAAAAGCAAAGTAAAGCCAAAAAAGCGAGATGGCAATACCAAATGCGGCAAAACGGTAGT
GGAAGGAAAGGGGTGCGGGGCAGCGGAAGGAAGGGTGGGGCGGGGCGTGGCGGGGTCTGTGGCTGGGCGC
GACGTCACCGACGTTGGAGCCACTCCTTTGACCATGTGTGCGTGTGTGTATTATTCGTGTCTCGCCACTC
GCCGGTTGTTTTTTTCTTTTTATCTCGCTCTCTCTAGCGCCATCTCGTACGCATGCTCAACGCACCGCAT
GTTGCCGTGTCCTTTATGCGTCATTTTGGCTCGAAATAGGCAATTATTTAAACAAAGATTAGTCAACGAA
AACGCTAAAATAAATAAGTCTACAATATGGTTACTTATTGCCATGTGTGTGCAGCCAACGATAGCAACAA
AAGCAACAACACAGTGGCTTTCCCTCTTTCACTTTTTGTTTGCAAGCGCGTGCGAGCAAGACGGCACGAC
CGGCAAACGCAATTACGCTGACAAAGAGCAGACGAAGTTTTGGCCGAAAAACATCAAGGCGCCTGATACG
AATGCATTTGCAATAACAATTGCGATATTTAATATTGTTTATGAAGCTGTTTGACTTCAAAACACACAAA
AAAAAAAATAAAACAAATTATTTGAAAGAGAATTAGGAATCGGACAGCTTATCGTTACGGGCTAACAGCA
CACCGAGACGAAATAGCTTACCTGACGTCACAGCCTCTGGAAGAACTGCCGCCAAGCAGAGAGAGAGAGA
AAAAGAGGGAGAGCAGCTTAGACCGCATGTGCTTGTGTGTGAGGCGTCTCTCTCTTCGTCTCCTGTTTGC
GCAAACGCATAGACTGCACTGAGAAAATCGATTACCTATTTTTTATGAATGAATATTTGCACTATTACTA
TTCAAAACTATTAAGATAGCAATCACATTCAATAGCCAAATACTATACCACCTGAGCGATGCAACGAAAT
GATCAATTTGAGCAAAAATGCTGCATATTTAGGACGGCATCATTATAGAAATGCTTCTTGCTGTGTACTT
TTCTCTCGTCTGGCAGCTGTTTCGCCGTTATTGTTAAAACCGGCTTAAGTTAGGTGTGTTTTCTACGACT
AGTGATGCCCCTACTAGAAGATGTGTGTTGCACAAATGTCCCTGAATAACCAATTTGAAGTGCAGATAGC
AGTAAACGTAAGCTAATATGAATATTATTTAACTGTAATGTTTTAATATCGCTGGACATTACTAATAAAC
CCACTATAAACACATGTACATATGTATGTTTTGGCATACAATGAGTAGTTGGGGAAAAAATGTGTAAAAG
CACCGTGACCATCACAGCATAAAGATAACCAGCTGAAGTATCGAATATGAGTAACCCCCAAATTGAATCA
CATGCCGCAACTGATAGGACCCATGGAAGTACACTCTTCATGGCGATATACAAGACACACACAAGCACGA
ACACCCAGTTGCGGAGGAAATTCTCCGTAAATGAAAACCCAATCGGCGAACAATTCATACCCATATATGG
TAAAAGTTTTGAACGCGACTTGAGAGCGGAGAGCATTGCGGCTGATAAGGTTTTAGCGCTAAGCGGGCTT
TATAAAACGGGCTGCGGGACCAGTTTTCATATCACTACCGTTTGAGTTCTTGTGCTGTGTGGATACTCCT
CCCGACACAAAGCCGCTCCATCAGCCAGCAGTCGTCTAATCCAGAGACCCCGGATCGGGGTACCAACATG
GTGAGCAAGGGCGAGGAGCTGTTCACCGGGGTGGTGCCCATCCTGGTCGAGCTGGACGGCGACGTAAACG
GCCACAAGTTCAGCGTGTCCGGCGAGGGCGAGGGCGATGCCACCTACGGCAAGCTGACCCTGAAGTTCAT
CTGCACCACCGGCAAGCTGCCCGTGCCCTGGCCCACCCTCGTGACCACCCTGACCTACGGCGTGCAGTGC
TTCAGCCGCTACCCCGACCACATGAAGCAGCACGACTTCTTCAAGTCCGCCATGCCCGAAGGCTACGTCC
AGGAGCGCACCATCTTCTTCAAGGACGACGGCAACTACAAGACCCGCGCCGAGGTGAAGTTCGAGGGCGA
CACCCTGGTGAACCGCATCGAGCTGAAGGGCATCGACTTCAAGGAGGACGGCAACATCCTGGGGCACAAG
CTGGAGTACAACTACAACAGCCACAACGTCTATATCATGGCCGACAAGCAGAAGAACGGCATCAAGGTGA
ACTTCAAGATCCGCCACAACATCGAGGACGGCAGCGTGCAGCTCGCCGACCACTACCAGCAGAACACCCC
CATCGGCGACGGCCCCGTGCTGCTGCCCGACAACCACTACCTGAGCACCCAGTCCGCCCTGAGCAAAGAC
CCCAACGAGAAGCGCGATCACATGGTCCTGCTGGAGTTCGTGACCGCCGCCGGGATCACTCTCGGCATGG
ACGAGCTGTACAAGCCAAGCTTAATTAAGATGAACGTAGAGAGCCAACTGAAGACACCGCCAACGCACAT
TCGAAATCTGGTCAAGCACGTGAACAAGCGAAATTTTAATGAGAGCAGCGAGCAAATAAATCAGTTCGTT
AAAGAGCACGGCCTGGAAGCGGATCGCAGCAGCCTGCGCCACCTGTTCTCCGTGATCAACTTCAGCGATC
TCGTGCCATCAGTTACGGTCCAGCTGCAGGCGAAGCTCCTGGGCATCCAGTTGGAGCGTCAGCTTCACAG
TTCATCGTTTGTGTCCAACATCTGCTACGCTTTTGACCAGTTCTTCGCCAGCAACCAGAAGTCCCTGAAG
CCTGTTGCGGTAGCGGATCTCGTTGGCCAGGTCGCCCGACTGACCGGCATCAACAAGGTTTGTGAGTGCG
TCTTTGCCTTGGCCTTGACCCACTCCTCGTACACAGAACTCAAACATTCTGCCAGGAACAACCTAAAAGG
TAGCCTCAGCGAACTTATAGACTCTTACTTGGGTAATAAAGGCACCGGCCCAGCCGACAGCGGTCTCCGG
GAGATCTCCTTCGATCTACTGCAGTATTTGCTGTGCTGCCTTAGCGAGTACGTACAACCGCAGGTGGAAG
CACAGTTTTTGATCAAGCTTCGTGAGGAGTTTCCGCGCCAGGCGGTACCGCTGGTTCTAGCGCCGTTCCT
TTACGGCTCGACGACGGCGACGATTGCGGGAGCAGGTGCCAGCGAAACGGATGCGGAGGCCGAAGCGACG
ACTAATAGCAACAGCTCCAGTTTCGAAGCAGATGCTTTGAACGAGGTGGGAATCGAGGATATTTATGACC
ATTTAAGCGAGATAATATTCACCAACCAGGGCAAAAATAATATTATGGACACATCTTGGATTAATCTAAT
CCTTGAAATCGGTTATGAATTTACATCGAGCGTTGAAGAGTGTAAGAATCATTTGTGTTCCCGCGAGCGA
GAACGCGCTGAGCTCCAGTCCAAAGATGTCGCCAAGATCGTGGGTCTTATGTGCCGACGGCACTCCTCCC
TGCTCGATTGTAATGTGAATCTACCGACGCCGGCGAACTTCTGGCCTGGTCAGGGACAGGGCGGTGGCAG
CAACAGCAGTGGCTCTTCGCAGACACAAATCACTCCGCAGCAACAGAACCCGGGCAGCAGTAACAACAAC
GATGGCAGCGATGGCAATTCGTCCAGTGATAAGAAGGACAAGAAGGAGACGACGGAGGCCACGCAAACTT
GGAAGCCAGATGTCTTTGTGCAGGCGCTCAAGGAGGTGGTGCCTCAGCTCAACTGGAAGGACGTGTGCAT
GGAACTTGATCATCCCGAGTTCGTGCTGAAGGATCGCATCGGTTTGGAGCTTTTGCTCACCATCCTTCGG
CTGGCCACTGGCTCTAACATATTTCCACATCCAGAATGCATTTACCGTCACTGGGCAAACACGGAAGGTC
AGCTGTCGCTTATCGCGACAATGCTGAAGAACCCGGATCTCTTTTCCTTCGCCGACTTTGTATTTAGCCA
GCCAGCGTTGGATGTGCTTAAGACAGCTCCGGATGCGGACAATAAGGAGATCTCGTCCTGGAAGTCGCTT
CACCTGGTGGAGGTGCTGCTCTCCATTGCGGACAAGGGATACTATACGCAGGTCCATGAGCTATTCAAGT
TCCCAGCGCAGAACTGTCCCGATGTGCTATTTTTGGCCTTATTGAACACAAGTCCGCCTATGACGCCACT
GCGTCAGGATCTGTTTAACCAACTGATACCAACGTTCCTTGGCAACCATCCCAACTCGAACGTGATCTTG
GCCAGCGCCTGGAGCTCGAACAGCTTCCAACTTCGTTCCAATATCATGAATGCTATGTCCGAGTGGTATC
TCCGAGGCAATGAGTTCGATCAGGTGAAACTGTCGCGCATCCTGGATCTTGCCCAGGATTTAAAAGCGCT
ATCAGCGCTGCTCAACGCCCGTTCATTTTTATTCATTATCGACCTGGCTTGCCTTGCCTCTCGGCGCGAG
TACCTGAAGCTGGAAAAGTGGCTTACCGATAAAATTCGCGAACATGGAGAGCCTTTTATGCAGGCTATAA
TCAAGGTTCTGCACCGCCGCTGCCCGCAGGTTATCAACGCCAAAGTGCCAGAGGATCAGCTGCCTCCCAA
GCAGGCGCAGCTTTTGCCCGAGACAGTTACAACCATGATCAACTGTCTGCAAACGTGCATCAATAACTGC
ATGCAGCCGGAGATGGTCGAAGTCATCATGCAAATGACCGCGAACGTGGCGATTATGGCTAACATGGCGC
GTGCCCAACAGCAGCAGCAGCCAGGATTGGTTCCGCCGCCTCCACCAACAATTCTGCGCGGCCATCGTGG
TATGGATCTGCCTGGAGGCATAGTCCCTCCGCCACCGCAGCAACCGTTCTCCGGAAACCTCAACGCGCAG
ATGTTTGGACCAGGAATGGATCCGCTAACGAATATGTCCAACAACTTAGCCGGCCTCAACCTCAGCGGCC
CGAACGGAGCATTTAATTTTGGAAACATGCTAACTTCTCCATCGCGTCTGATGACTCCGGGAGCCAATCC
CTATCCGCTGAACCTCATGCAGATGCCGCAGGCTCCGCCACCACCCAACGTAGGAAACCTAGGCCGCATG
CTGCCAGGGGGTCCACAACAGCAGACTCCAACGCCGACTCCAACGGCCCCCAATCCAAACAACCCTGTGA
TGGCCGATCTCCAGATACCTGTGTCAAAGGAAGTTGAAGACGAGGTCAACTCATACTTTCAGCGCATCTA
CAACCACCAGCCGAATCCAACGCTGTCCATCGATGAAGTGCTGGACATTTTGCAAAGATTTAAAGAGTCA
AGTAACCGGCGCGAGCAGGAAGTCTTTTTGTGCATGCTGCGCAATCTGTTCGAGGAATATCGCTTTTTCT
GTCAATACCCAGAGAAAGAGCTACAGATTACTGCGCAGCTATTTGGTGGCATTATTGATCGTAACCTGGT
GCCCACTTTTGTTGCACTGGGCCTTTCTCTGCGCTGTGTCTTGGATGCCCTCCGCAAGCCCGATGGATCT
AAGCTTTACTATTTCGGTGTGACGGCACTGGACAGATTCAGAACTCGATTGCACACCTACAACAAATACT
GCGAGCATATCCGCTCCATTCCTCACTTCTCTGACTTCCCGCCGCACCTTATTCAGTATGTGGAATACGG
AATGCACGGCCAGGAGCCGCCGCCGCAGAAGTTGATTGGACTCAGCAATACGATTCCTTCGGCGATATCT
AGCGGACCAGGAACGGAACCAATTTACAGGAATAGCTCCATGTTAGGTAATATGCCCGCTGCCACCCCGG
GATCGGGACCGAAATCAAACGCTGCTGTATCGCATGCCACGAGAATGAAGTCCATCGCCAATGCCACCAA
TATCGACACACTTTTGGTGGCCAACCAGGAAGAGAAAGTGACTGTGCCACCAGAGCCTGTGCAGGACAAA
ACTGCCTTTATTTTCAACAACTTGAGCCAGCTGAACATACCGCAGAAGTGCGATGAGATAAAGGAGATTA
TGACCAAGGAGTATTGGCCGTGGCTAGCGCAATATCTGGTCCTCAAAGCGGCATCAATGGAGTTCGCCGC
CCACACACTATATTACAACTTTTTGGATGCCCTTAAAAACGGCGAGATCAACCGATTCGTAACCAAAGAG
ACCCTACGCAACATCAAGGTACTCTTGCGCTCCGATAAGGGAGTTATTAATTTCTCCGATCGAAGTCTGT
TGAAGAACCTCGGACACTGGTTGGGCATGATGACCTTAGGTCGCAATCGCCCCATCCTGCAGTTGGATCT
GGATCTTAAATCCCTTTTGGCTGAGGCTTACCACAAGGGCCAGCAGGAACTGCTTTTTGTGGTTCCTTTC
GTAGCCAAGATCCTTGAGTCATCCGCCAAGTCTCGCATCTTCCGATCGCCCAATCCATGGACAATGGGTA
TCATGTACGTGCTTGCTGAGCTTCACCAGGAGCCAGACCTTAAGCTGAACCTGAAGTTTGAAATCGAAGT
ACTCTGCAAAACACTTAATCTGGAGTTGGCCAAGTTGCGACAAGTGATCTACCTGAAGGATCCCAATCGA
ACTCACCGGATTGAAGAGCAGATGTCGCAACCAAAACCGAAACAACTTGAGCCAGTGGCTTCTGCGCCAG
CTCTACCGCGTGAACAGCAATCCCCGGCACAACCTCCGCCACCACCACAACAGCAGCAACCACCGCAGCA
GCAGGTACCTCCACCGCCATCCTCTGCGGACGTGGACGCCCAAAATGCGGCCGCTATGATGATGGCAGCG
GGCGGAGCTAATAGTACTCCTGGATCGGTATCTTCGCCCAATCTACCCACCGATTCCAGCCAGGTGGCAC
TACCGCCACCAGAGCCGCGCTATTCATACGTGGACGTAAACGTGAGCAACTTCCAGCTTATTGGTCAGCA
GTTGGTACTGCCACCCAATACTCCGTTCCTGCACGCCAATCCCGGAATCAAACACATGGTCGTCAACGCC
GTGGAGCGCACGATAACCGACTGGTTGCAGCCTATTGTGGACCGAAGCATCCGCATTGCCTGTGCCACCA
CCGAGCAGATCATCCGCAAGGACTTCGCCCTGGATGCTGACGAGAACCGAATGCGCACTGCCGCTCATCA
GATGGTACGAAACCTTGCCGCCGGCATGGCCATGATTACCGGTAAGGATGAGATAGCGCGTGCTATTAGC
CAGAATCTGCACAAGGCCTTGCTGTCGGGTCTAAATGGGATGCCCAGCATGGCTGAGATCCAAGCTGCTG
CTATGCAGTTAGCCAGCGAAAATGTTGAGCTAGTTTGCGCTTTCATTCAGAAAACATCTGCTGAAAAGGC
AGCCGCAGAGATCGATAGGCGTCTAAGCACCGATTTCGAGACCAGAAAAATTGCTCGTGAAGAGGGCAAC
CGCTTTGTGGACGCCCAGATCCTCACCTATCAACAGGAGCGTCTTCCAGAAGCAGTGCGCATCAAGGTGG
GCGCGGCTCCAGCTACACTTTATGCTGTGTACTCGGAGTTCGCTAGAAGCATACCTGGCTTCCAGCAGAT
GAGCGATCGCGATATTGCCCTGTTTGTGCCCAAGCCGACGGATTTGTCTCAGCCAAATGTGTTTGCTAAT
GATGATAGCATGGTATACGGGGAACTGGCTAGCAAAATGGAGGCCTTCATGAACACGGCAATCGGAGTGC
CGACACTCCAGATCCAGGCTAGCAAGATGCACATGCTACTCAACGCCCTGATAGCGACGCGTCGACTGCG
TGACCAAGAGTCTGCCTTTAATCTGCTGACCCGCGCGGTCGAGGGTTTGACCGAAGGATTGGTCAATATG
CATGAAAACATGGAGCAAATGAAGATGTACCAAAACATCCATCTCCGTATCCTTGGCTTGCTGAACAACA
GTTTCGGTGCTCCAAACACAGAGCGAGCGGTAACAAAGTGTTTCTTCGATATCCGAGAGGAGGTGCGATA
TAACGTGGAGGCAGCTCGCGCTTTGATTACGTCGCACTTTGTCAATCTGAATCAGTTTGACGGAATGCTA
CGCGACTGCATGGACAACGGAAACAATTATGTGGCTATATCGTTCGGTATCGCACTGCTGGAGCGCCTCA
TCATGGACGATCGAGTGATTAATATTGTTTCGGACAACGAATTCATGGCAACTGTTGAGCTGCTAGGTAG
GCTGACCCAACACCGTCACCGCTACCCCGAGTGTATCGTCAACGCCATCGACACCCTGTGGTCCGGCAAT
TTCAATAGCTCCTCCGATTATTCCCCCTTTAATGGAAACGACCGCTATCTGAGCGGCGCTAGCCACTATA
TTCATAGCGGAATGCACCATGTCCGCTCGTGTGACACCGACGACCCCCCCGGACTCCAGGAAAAAACCGA
ATTCTTGTTGAAAGACTGGGTGGCCTTGTATACCCAGCAAAATCAACAATCGACCCGTGACGCCCGTAAT
TTTGGCGCCTTCGTGCAAAAAATGAATACCTACGGCATTTTGAAGACCGATGATCTGATTACGCGCTTCT
TTCGTCAAGCTACCCATATCTGTACCGACGTCGTCTATCGTATGTTTGCTGAACCCAGCCTTCCCATTAA
TCAAGCTAAGAATAAAATTTTTCAATGGATTGACGCCTTTGTGCACTTGATCGCCATGCTGGTCCGCCAT
TCGGGAGAGGCCGGCAACCCCACGACGAAAATTAATTTGCTCAATAAAGTCTTGGGAATCGTCTTGGGCA
CCTTGATCAAAGATCACGAAATGCGCGGAGTGTCCTTTCAACAAGTGGGATATCACCGTTTTTTTATGAT
GTTGTTTATGGAATTGTGTACCGCTGACGTCATCCTGGAAAGCTTGATGCATAGCATCGTCAGCGCTTTT
GCTTACACATATCACTTGTTGAATCCCAGCGTGGCTCCGGGATTCTGCTTTGCTTGGTTGGAGCTCATTT
CGCATCGCGTCTTCCTGGGCCGCATCCTGGTCCAAATTCCCGGGCAAAAGGGCTGGCCACTTTACGCTCA
ATTGCTGCAGGACCTTTTTAAATATCTTGCGCCCTTCTTACGCAACACTGAGCTCGGCAAACCAGTCCAG
CTTTTGTACAAGGGGACGCTACGTGTTCTGCTCGTTCTGCTTCACGACTTCCCGGAGTTCTTGTGCGACT
ATCATTTTGGGTTCTGTGACACCATCCCGCCCAATTGCGTCCAGATGCGTAACATCATCCTGTCGGCGTT
TCCGCGCAACATGCGCTTGCCCGATCCCTTCACGCCCAACCTAAAAGTGGACATGCTGTCGGACAGTAGT
AATGCGCCTAAGGTGCTCAGTAGCTACATTATGAACATCCAGCCCGCGAACTTTAAGAAGGATTTGGACT
CGTACCTCAAGGCCCGGGCGCCAGTTACTTTTCTATCGGAATTACGTGGTCACTTGCAGGTGACAAGCGA
GCCAGGAACTCGTTACAACATGGCGCTGATGAATGCTCTGGTCATGTATGTGGGAACTCAGGCGATTGCT
TTGATCAGAAACAAAAACTTTGTGCCCAACACCTCGAACATAGCACACAGCGCCCACATGGATATCTTCC
AGAATCTTGCTGTTGACTTGGATACGGAGGGTCGCTATCTGTTCTTGAATGCGATTGCGAACCAGTTGCG
CTATCCCAACAGCCACACGCACTACTTCAGCTGTGCGGTGCTGCATCTGTTTGCCGAGGCCAACTCGGAG
GCAATTCAGGAGCAGATCACTCGCGTACTTCTGGAACGATTGATCGTGAACCGCCCGCATCCTTGGGGAC
TGTTGATCACTTTTATTGAGCTGATCAAAAATCCCATCTACAAGTTCTGGGACCATGACTTTGTGCACTG
TGCGCCAGAGATCACCAAGCTCTTTGAATCGGTGGCCCGTTCCTGTCTGGCCAAGTCGAACGTCACCCAG
CAGTTGAACATGCCCGTCGTCGATGGCGAGGGCCAGGAGGTAGCCACCATCAACTGATCTAGAGGGCCCG
CGGTTCGAAGGTAAGCCTATCCCTAACCCTCTCCTCGGTCTCGATTCTACGCGTACCGGTCATCATCACC
ATCACCATTGAGTTTAAACCCGCTGATCAGCCTCGACTGTGCCTTCTAAGGCCTGAGCTCGCTGATCAGC
CTCGATCGAGGATCCAGACATGATAAGATACATTGATGAGTTTGGACAAACCACAACTAGAATGCAGTGA
AAAAAATGCTTTATTTGTGAAATTTGTGATGCTATTGCTTTATTTGTAACCATTATAAGCTGCAATAAAC
AAGTTAACAACAACAATTGCATTCATTTTATGTTTCAGGTTCAGGGGGAGGTGTGGGAGGTTTTTTAAAG
CAAGTAAAACCTCTACAAATGTGGTATGGCTGATTATGATCAGTCGACCGATGCCCTTGAGAGCCTTCAA
CCCAGTCAGCTCCTTCCGGTGGGCGCGGGGCATGACTATCGTCGCCGCACTTATGACTGTCTTCTTTATC
ATGCAACTCGTAGGACAGGTGCCGGCAGCGCTCTGGGTCATTTTCGGCGAGGACCGCTTTCGCTGGAGCG
CGACGATGATCGGCCTGTCGCTTGCGGTATTCGGAATCTTGCACGCCCTCGCTCAAGCCTTCGTCACTGG
TCCCGCCACCAAACGTTTCGGCGAGAAGCAGGCCATTATCGCCGGCATGGCGGCCGACGCGCTGGGCTAC
GTCTTGCTGGCGTTCGCGACGCGAGGCTGGATGGCCTTCCCCATTATGATTCTTCTCGCTTCCGGCGGCA
TCGGGATGCCCGCGTTGCAGGCCATGCTGTCCAGGCAGGTAGATGACGACCATCAGGGACAGCTTCAAGG
ATCGCTCGCGGCTCTTACCAGCCAGCAAAAGGCCAGGAACCGTAAAAAGGCCGCGTTGCTGGCGTTTTTC
CATAGGCTCCGCCCCCCTGACGAGCATCACAAAAATCGACGCTCAAGTCAGAGGTGGCGAAACCCGACAG
GACTATAAAGATACCAGGCGTTTCCCCCTGGAAGCTCCCTCGTGCGCTCTCCTGTTCCGACCCTGCCGCT
TACCGGATACCTGTCCGCCTTTCTCCCTTCGGGAAGCGTGGCGCTTTCTCAATGCTCACGCTGTAGGTAT
CTCAGTTCGGTGTAGGTCGTTCGCTCCAAGCTGGGCTGTGTGCACGAACCCCCCGTTCAGCCCGACCGCT
GCGCCTTATCCGGTAACTATCGTCTTGAGTCCAACCCGGTAAGACACGACTTATCGCCACTGGCAGCAGC
CACTGGTAACAGGATTAGCAGAGCGAGGTATGTAGGCGGTGCTACAGAGTTCTTGAAGTGGTGGCCTAAC
TACGGCTACACTAGAAGGACAGTATTTGGTATCTGCGCTCTGCTGAAGCCAGTTACCTTCGGAAAAAGAG
TTGGTAGCTCTTGATCCGGCAAACAAACCACCGCTGGTAGCGGTGGTTTTTTTGTTTGCAAGCAGCAGAT
TACGCGCAGAAAAAAAGGATCTCAAGAAGATCCTTTGATCTTTTCTACGGGGTCTGACGCTCAGTGGAAC
GAAAACTCACGTTAAGGGATTTTGGTCATGAGATTATCAAAAAGGATCTTCACCTAGATCCTTTTAAATT
AAAAATGAAGTTTTAAATCAATCTAAAGTATATATGAGTAAACTTGGTCTGACAGTTACCAATGCTTAAT
CAGTGAGGCACCTATCTCAGCGATCTGTCTATTTCGTTCATCCATAGTTGCCTGACTCCCCGTCGTGTAG
ATAACTACGATACGGGAGGGCTTACCATCTGGCCCCAGTGCTGCAATGATACCGCGAGACCCACGCTCAC
CGGCTCCAGATTTATCAGCAATAAACCAGCCAGCCGGAAGGGCCGAGCGCAGAAGTGGTCCTGCAACTTT
ATCCGCCTCCATCCAGTCTATTAATTGTTGCCGGGAAGCTAGAGTAAGTAGTTCGCCAGTTAATAGTTTG
CGCAACGTTGTTGCCATTGCTGCAGGCATCGTGGTGTCACGCTCGTCGTTTGGTATGGCTTCATTCAGCT
CCGGTTCCCAACGATCAAGGCGAGTTACATGATCCCCCATGTTGTGCAAAAAAGCGGTTAGCTCCTTCGG
TCCTCCGATCGTTGTCAGAAGTAAGTTGGCCGCAGTGTTATCACTCATGGTTATGGCAGCACTGCATAAT
TCTCTTACTGTCATGCCATCCGTAAGATGCTTTTCTGTGACTGGTGAGTACTCAACCAAGTCATTCTGAG
AATAGTGTATGCGGCGACCGAGTTGCTCTTGCCCGGCGTCAACACGGGATAATACCGCGCCACATAGCAG
AACTTTAAAAGTGCTCATCATTGGAAAACGTTCTTCGGGGCGAAAACTCTCAAGGATCTTACCGCTGTTG
AGATCCAGTTCGATGTAACCCACTCGTGCACCCAACTGATCTTCAGCATCTTTTACTTTCACCAGCGTTT
CTGGGTGAGCAAAAACAGGAAGGCAAAATGCCGCAAAAAAGGGAATAAGGGCGACACGGAAATGTTGAAT
ACTCATACTCTTCCTTTTTCAATATTATTGAAGCATTTATCAGGGTTATTGTCTCATGAGCGGATACATA
TTTGAATGTATTTAGAAAAATAAACAAATAGGGGTTCCGCGCACATTTCCCCGAAAAGTGCCACCTGACG
TCTAAGAAACCATTATTATCATGACATTAACCTATAAAAATAGGCGTATCACGAGGCCCTTTCGT
